Addgene plasmid #129022: pcDNA3.1(+) eGFP SH3BP5 G4
Purpose: Expresses an eGFP mRNA with the SH3BP5 G-quadruplex (G4) region in the 3' UTR
Depositing lab: Jeremy Wilusz. Depositing organization: University of Pennsylvania. Publication: An improved method for circular RNA purification using RNase R that efficiently removes linear RNAs containing G-quadruplexes or structured 3' ends. Xiao MS, Wilusz JE. Nucleic Acids Res. 2019 Jul 3. pii: 5527976. doi: 10.1093/nar/gkz576. PubMed 31269210.
Backbone
  Vector backbone: pcDNA3.1(+)
  Backbone manufacturer: Life Technologies
  Total vector size (bp): 6271
  Vector type: Mammalian Expression
  Selectable markers: Neomycin (select with G418)
Growth in bacteria
  Bacterial resistance: Ampicillin, 100 μg/mL
  Growth temperature: 37°C
  Growth strain: DH5alpha
  Copy number: High Copy
Gene/Insert
  Gene/Insert name: eGFP
  Promoter: CMV
  Cloning method: Restriction Enzyme; 5′ cloning site AgeI (not destroyed); 3′ cloning site XbaI (not destroyed)
  Sequencing primers: 5′ CGCAAATGGGCGGTAGGCGTG
Terms and licenses: Academic/Nonprofit Terms; Industry Terms: Not Available to Industry
How to cite: pcDNA3.1(+) eGFP SH3BP5 G4 was a gift from Jeremy Wilusz (Addgene plasmid # 129022 ; http://n2t.net/addgene:129022 ; RRID:Addgene_129022)
