[The description below was written by a language model from this plasmid's Addgene catalogue record and pLannotate feature annotations shown in this document.]
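Description:
pcDNA3.1(+) eGFP SH3BP5 G4 is a mammalian expression plasmid built on the commercial pcDNA3.1(+) backbone, listed at about 6.3 kb. It is maintained in E. coli through a high-copy ColE1/pUC-type origin and the β-lactamase gene conferring ampicillin resistance, and it also carries an f1 phage origin. For selection in mammalian cells, an SV40 enhancer/early promoter drives the neomycin phosphotransferase gene, followed by an SV40 polyadenylation signal, allowing G418 selection of stable transfectants. Short fragments annotated as ble, lacI, the lac promoter/operator, bom and a truncated HIV-1 LTR are most likely backbone remnants or local sequence matches picked up by automated annotation, not functional parts.

The expression cassette uses the human CMV immediate-early enhancer and promoter to transcribe an eGFP open reading frame, with a T7 promoter just upstream that could also support in vitro transcription. The annotation software labels the coding sequence as the monomeric A206K variant, whereas the catalogue entry simply calls it eGFP. The insert was cloned between AgeI and XbaI sites. Between the end of the GFP coding sequence and the bovine growth hormone polyadenylation signal lies an unannotated stretch of roughly 200 nt. This position is consistent with the stated design, in which the G-quadruplex-forming region from SH3BP5 is placed in the 3' UTR of the eGFP mRNA, although the feature table does not mark the element itself.

The construct therefore produces a linear reporter mRNA bearing a defined G4 element. According to the associated publication, it was made for work on RNase R-based purification of circular RNAs, where linear RNAs containing G-quadruplexes or structured 3' ends are hard to remove.
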