Features (pLannotate 1.2.2; 20 found; start..end, strand, type, name):
     45..149     -  promoter       AmpR promoter: bla
    208..260     -  misc_feature   bom (fragment): basis of mobility region from pBR322
    415..794     +  enhancer       CMV enhancer: human cytomegalovirus immediate early enhancer
    795..998     +  promoter       CMV promoter: human cytomegalovirus (CMV) immediate early promoter
    994..1027    +  LTR            5' LTR (truncated) (fragment): truncated 5' long terminal repeat (LTR) from HIV-1
   1043..1061    +  promoter       T7 promoter: promoter for bacteriophage T7 RNA polymerase
   1129..1848    +  CDS            mEGFP: enhanced GFP with monomerizing A206K mutation (Zacharias et al., 2002) mammalian codon-optimized
   2058..2282    +  polyA_signal   bGH poly(A) signal: bovine growth hormone polyadenylation signal
   2286..2307    +  promoter       SV40 promoter (fragment): SV40 enhancer and early promoter
   2328..2756    +  rep_origin     f1 ori (sequence partly withheld): f1 bacteriophage origin of replication; arrow indicates direction of (+) strand synthesis
   2770..3099    +  promoter       SV40 promoter: SV40 enhancer and early promoter
   3166..3957    +  CDS            neo: KKA2_KLEPN - Also known as kan, nptII. Experimental evidence at protein level: Swiss-Prot protein existence level 1. Resistance to kanamycin, neomycin, paromomycin, ribostamycin, butirosin and gentamicin B. From Klebsiella pneumoniae.
   3981..4139    +  CDS            ble (fragment): BLE_KLEPN - Experimental evidence at protein level: Swiss-Prot protein existence level 1. Binding protein with a strong affinity to the bleomycin family of antibiotics. Binds to CL990; an antimitotic-antibiotic compound. From Klebsiella pneumoniae.
   4134..4255    +  polyA_signal   SV40 poly(A) signal: SV40 polyadenylation signal
   4328..4344    -  protein_bind   lac operator: The lac repressor binds to the lac operator to inhibit transcription in E. coli. This inhibition can be relieved by adding lactose or isopropyl-β-D-thiogalactopyranoside (IPTG). lac repressor encoded by lacI
   4352..4382    -  promoter       lac promoter: promoter for the E. coli lac operon
   4397..4418    -  protein_bind   CAP binding site: CAP binding activates transcription in the presence of cAMP. E. coli catabolite activator protein
   4431..4523    -  CDS            lacI (fragment): lac repressor; lacI; The lac repressor binds to the lac operator to inhibit transcription in E. coli. This inhibition can be relieved by adding lactose or isopropyl-β-D-thiogalactopyranoside (IPTG).
   4706..5294    -  rep_origin     ori: high-copy-number ColE1/pMB1/pBR322/pUC origin of replication
   5465..44      -  CDS            AmpR (across the origin): β-lactamase; bla; confers resistance to ampicillin, carbenicillin, and related antibiotics
>Addgene plasmid #129022 | pcDNA3.1(+) eGFP SH3BP5 G4 | addgene full sequence | sequence record 252259 | Addgene NGS Result
GCAAAAAAGGGAATAAGGGCGACACGGAAATGTTGAATACTCATACTCTTCCTTTTTCAATATTATTGAA
GCATTTATCAGGGTTATTGTCTCATGAGCGGATACATATTTGAATGTATTTAGAAAAATAAACAAATAGG
GGTTCCGCGCACATTTCCCCGAAAAGTGCCACCTGACGTCGACGGATCGGGAGATCTCCCGATCCCCTAT
GGTGCACTCTCAGTACAATCTGCTCTGATGCCGCATAGTTAAGCCAGTATCTGCTCCCTGCTTGTGTGTT
GGAGGTCGCTGAGTAGTGCGCGAGCAAAATTTAAGCTACAACAAGGCAAGGCTTGACCGACAATTGCATG
AAGAATCTGCTTAGGGTTAGGCGTTTTGCGCTGCTTCGCGATGTACGGGCCAGATATACGCGTTGACATT
GATTATTGACTAGTTATTAATAGTAATCAATTACGGGGTCATTAGTTCATAGCCCATATATGGAGTTCCG
CGTTACATAACTTACGGTAAATGGCCCGCCTGGCTGACCGCCCAACGACCCCCGCCCATTGACGTCAATA
ATGACGTATGTTCCCATAGTAACGCCAATAGGGACTTTCCATTGACGTCAATGGGTGGAGTATTTACGGT
AAACTGCCCACTTGGCAGTACATCAAGTGTATCATATGCCAAGTACGCCCCCTATTGACGTCAATGACGG
TAAATGGCCCGCCTGGCATTATGCCCAGTACATGACCTTATGGGACTTTCCTACTTGGCAGTACATCTAC
GTATTAGTCATCGCTATTACCATGGTGATGCGGTTTTGGCAGTACATCAATGGGCGTGGATAGCGGTTTG
ACTCACGGGGATTTCCAAGTCTCCACCCCATTGACGTCAATGGGAGTTTGTTTTGGCACCAAAATCAACG
GGACTTTCCAAAATGTCGTAACAACTCCGCCCCATTGACGCAAATGGGCGGTAGGCGTGTACGGTGGGAG
GTCTATATAAGCAGAGCTCTCTGGCTAACTAGAGAACCCACTGCTTACTGGCTTATCGAAATTAATACGA
CTCACTATAGGGAGACCCAAGCTGGCTAGCGTTTAAACTTAAGCTTGGCAATCCGGTACTGTTGGTAAAT
AAGCCACCATGGTGAGCAAGGGCGAGGAGCTGTTCACCGGGGTGGTGCCCATCCTGGTCGAGCTGGACGG
CGACGTAAACGGCCACAAGTTCAGCGTGTCCGGCGAGGGCGAGGGCGATGCCACCTACGGCAAGCTGACC
CTGAAGTTCATCTGCACCACCGGCAAGCTGCCCGTGCCCTGGCCCACCCTCGTGACCACCCTGACCTACG
GCGTGCAGTGCTTCAGCCGCTACCCCGACCACATGAAGCAGCACGACTTCTTCAAGTCCGCCATGCCCGA
AGGCTACGTCCAGGAGCGCACCATCTTCTTCAAGGACGACGGCAACTACAAGACCCGCGCCGAGGTGAAG
TTCGAGGGCGACACCCTGGTGAACCGCATCGAGCTGAAGGGCATCGACTTCAAGGAGGACGGCAACATCC
TGGGGCACAAGCTGGAGTACAACTACAACAGCCACAACGTCTATATCATGGCCGACAAGCAGAAGAACGG
CATCAAGGTGAACTTCAAGATCCGCCACAACATCGAGGACGGCAGCGTGCAGCTCGCCGACCACTACCAG
CAGAACACCCCCATCGGCGACGGCCCCGTGCTGCTGCCCGACAACCACTACCTGAGCACCCAGTCCAAGC
TGAGCAAAGACCCCAACGAGAAGCGCGATCACATGGTCCTGCTGGAGTTCGTGACCGCCGCCGGGATCAC
TCTCGGCATGGACGAGCTGTACAAGTAAGGCCGCGACTCTAGAAGGCTACCATGAGCTGCACTTTTTGGG
GTGGGAAAGGTGAATGCCAGTGGGGATGCGGGGGATGAGGGTAGGAGGGACTTATAGAAGGGGATTTGTG
GCTGTGGGGGAGAAGGTTCTACAGCATAAGCCTTATCCTGCCAGCCAAGGGGATTTATTCTAAGAGGGGC
CCGTTTAAACCCGCTGATCAGCCTCGACTGTGCCTTCTAGTTGCCAGCCATCTGTTGTTTGCCCCTCCCC
CGTGCCTTCCTTGACCCTGGAAGGTGCCACTCCCACTGTCCTTTCCTAATAAAATGAGGAAATTGCATCG
CATTGTCTGAGTAGGTGTCATTCTATTCTGGGGGGTGGGGTGGGGCAGGACAGCAAGGGGGAGGATTGGG
AAGACAATAGCAGGCATGCTGGGGATGCGGTGGGCTCTATGGCTTCTGAGGCGGAAAGAACCAGCTGGGG
CTCTAGGGGGTATCCCC
[124 nt withheld, positions 2328-2451]
C
[91 nt withheld, positions 2453-2543]
A
[49 nt withheld, positions 2545-2593]
CCTTTGACGTTGGAGTCCACGTTCTTT
[37 nt withheld, positions 2621-2657]
ACCCTATCTCGGTCTATTCTTTTGATTTATAAGGGATTTTGCCGATTTCGGCCTATTGGTTAAAAAATGA
GCTGATTTAACAAAAATTTAACGCGAATTAATTCTGTGGAATGTGTGTCAGTTAGGGTGTGGAAAGTCCC
CAGGCTCCCCAGCAGGCAGAAGTATGCAAAGCATGCATCTCAATTAGTCAGCAACCAGGTGTGGAAAGTC
CCCAGGCTCCCCAGCAGGCAGAAGTATGCAAAGCATGCATCTCAATTAGTCAGCAACCATAGTCCCGCCC
CTAACTCCGCCCATCCCGCCCCTAACTCCGCCCAGTTCCGCCCATTCTCCGCCCCATGGCTGACTAATTT
TTTTTATTTATGCAGAGGCCGAGGCCGCCTCTGCCTCTGAGCTATTCCAGAAGTAGTGAGGAGGCTTTTT
TGGAGGCCTAGGCTTTTGCAAAAAGCTCCCGGGAGCTTGTATATCCATTTTCGGATCTGATCAAGAGACA
GGATGAGGATCGTTTCGCATGATTGAACAAGATGGATTGCACGCAGGTTCTCCGGCCGCTTGGGTGGAGA
GGCTATTCGGCTATGACTGGGCACAACAGACAATCGGCTGCTCTGATGCCGCCGTGTTCCGGCTGTCAGC
GCAGGGGCGCCCGGTTCTTTTTGTCAAGACCGACCTGTCCGGTGCCCTGAATGAACTGCAGGACGAGGCA
GCGCGGCTATCGTGGCTGGCCACGACGGGCGTTCCTTGCGCAGCTGTGCTCGACGTTGTCACTGAAGCGG
GAAGGGACTGGCTGCTATTGGGCGAAGTGCCGGGGCAGGATCTCCTGTCATCTCACCTTGCTCCTGCCGA
GAAAGTATCCATCATGGCTGATGCAATGCGGCGGCTGCATACGCTTGATCCGGCTACCTGCCCATTCGAC
CACCAAGCGAAACATCGCATCGAGCGAGCACGTACTCGGATGGAAGCCGGTCTTGTCGATCAGGATGATC
TGGACGAAGAGCATCAGGGGCTCGCGCCAGCCGAACTGTTCGCCAGGCTCAAGGCGCGCATGCCCGACGG
CGAGGATCTCGTCGTGACCCATGGCGATGCCTGCTTGCCGAATATCATGGTGGAAAATGGCCGCTTTTCT
GGATTCATCGACTGTGGCCGGCTGGGTGTGGCGGACCGCTATCAGGACATAGCGTTGGCTACCCGTGATA
TTGCTGAAGAGCTTGGCGGCGAATGGGCTGACCGCTTCCTCGTGCTTTACGGTATCGCCGCTCCCGATTC
GCAGCGCATCGCCTTCTATCGCCTTCTTGACGAGTTCTTCTGAGCGGGACTCTGGGGTTCGAAATGACCG
ACCAAGCGACGCCCAACCTGCCATCACGAGATTTCGATTCCACCGCCGCCTTCTATGAAAGGTTGGGCTT
CGGAATCGTTTTCCGGGACGCCGGCTGGATGATCCTCCAGCGCGGGGATCTCATGCTGGAGTTCTTCGCC
CACCCCAACTTGTTTATTGCAGCTTATAATGGTTACAAATAAAGCAATAGCATCACAAATTTCACAAATA
AAGCATTTTTTTCACTGCATTCTAGTTGTGGTTTGTCCAAACTCATCAATGTATCTTATCATGTCTGTAT
ACCGTCGACCTCTAGCTAGAGCTTGGCGTAATCATGGTCATAGCTGTTTCCTGTGTGAAATTGTTATCCG
CTCACAATTCCACACAACATACGAGCCGGAAGCATAAAGTGTAAAGCCTGGGGTGCCTAATGAGTGAGCT
AACTCACATTAATTGCGTTGCGCTCACTGCCCGCTTTCCAGTCGGGAAACCTGTCGTGCCAGCTGCATTA
ATGAATCGGCCAACGCGCGGGGAGAGGCGGTTTGCGTATTGGGCGCTCTTCCGCTTCCTCGCTCACTGAC
TCGCTGCGCTCGGTCGTTCGGCTGCGGCGAGCGGTATCAGCTCACTCAAAGGCGGTAATACGGTTATCCA
CAGAATCAGGGGATAACGCAGGAAAGAACATGTGAGCAAAAGGCCAGCAAAAGGCCAGGAACCGTAAAAA
GGCCGCGTTGCTGGCGTTTTTCCATAGGCTCCGCCCCCCTGACGAGCATCACAAAAATCGACGCTCAAGT
CAGAGGTGGCGAAACCCGACAGGACTATAAAGATACCAGGCGTTTCCCCCTGGAAGCTCCCTCGTGCGCT
CTCCTGTTCCGACCCTGCCGCTTACCGGATACCTGTCCGCCTTTCTCCCTTCGGGAAGCGTGGCGCTTTC
TCATAGCTCACGCTGTAGGTATCTCAGTTCGGTGTAGGTCGTTCGCTCCAAGCTGGGCTGTGTGCACGAA
CCCCCCGTTCAGCCCGACCGCTGCGCCTTATCCGGTAACTATCGTCTTGAGTCCAACCCGGTAAGACACG
ACTTATCGCCACTGGCAGCAGCCACTGGTAACAGGATTAGCAGAGCGAGGTATGTAGGCGGTGCTACAGA
GTTCTTGAAGTGGTGGCCTAACTACGGCTACACTAGAAGAACAGTATTTGGTATCTGCGCTCTGCTGAAG
CCAGTTACCTTCGGAAAAAGAGTTGGTAGCTCTTGATCCGGCAAACAAACCACCGCTGGTAGCGGTGGTT
TTTTTGTTTGCAAGCAGCAGATTACGCGCAGAAAAAAAGGATCTCAAGAAGATCCTTTGATCTTTTCTAC
GGGGTCTGACGCTCAGTGGAACGAAAACTCACGTTAAGGGATTTTGGTCATGAGATTATCAAAAAGGATC
TTCACCTAGATCCTTTTAAATTAAAAATGAAGTTTTAAATCAATCTAAAGTATATATGAGTAAACTTGGT
CTGACAGTTACCAATGCTTAATCAGTGAGGCACCTATCTCAGCGATCTGTCTATTTCGTTCATCCATAGT
TGCCTGACTCCCCGTCGTGTAGATAACTACGATACGGGAGGGCTTACCATCTGGCCCCAGTGCTGCAATG
ATACCGCGAGACCCACGCTCACCGGCTCCAGATTTATCAGCAATAAACCAGCCAGCCGGAAGGGCCGAGC
GCAGAAGTGGTCCTGCAACTTTATCCGCCTCCATCCAGTCTATTAATTGTTGCCGGGAAGCTAGAGTAAG
TAGTTCGCCAGTTAATAGTTTGCGCAACGTTGTTGCCATTGCTACAGGCATCGTGGTGTCACGCTCGTCG
TTTGGTATGGCTTCATTCAGCTCCGGTTCCCAACGATCAAGGCGAGTTACATGATCCCCCATGTTGTGCA
AAAAAGCGGTTAGCTCCTTCGGTCCTCCGATCGTTGTCAGAAGTAAGTTGGCCGCAGTGTTATCACTCAT
GGTTATGGCAGCACTGCATAATTCTCTTACTGTCATGCCATCCGTAAGATGCTTTTCTGTGACTGGTGAG
TACTCAACCAAGTCATTCTGAGAATAGTGTATGCGGCGACCGAGTTGCTCTTGCCCGGCGTCAATACGGG
ATAATACCGCGCCACATAGCAGAACTTTAAAAGTGCTCATCATTGGAAAACGTTCTTCGGGGCGAAAACT
CTCAAGGATCTTACCGCTGTTGAGATCCAGTTCGATGTAACCCACTCGTGCACCCAACTGATCTTCAGCA
TCTTTTACTTTCACCAGCGTTTCTGGGTGAGCAAAAACAGGAAGGCAAAATGCC
